>Addgene plasmid #222028 | pVP076 | addgene full sequence | sequence record 447309 | Addgene NGS Result
AGCGGTGGTTTGTTTGCCGGATCAAGAGCTACCAACTCTTTTTCCGAAGGTAACTGGCTTCAGCAGAGCG
CAGATACCAAATACTGTCCTTCTAGTGTAGCCGTAGTTAGGCCACCACTTCAAGAACTCTGTAGCACCGC
CTACATACCTCGCTCTGCTAATCCTGTTACCAGTGGCTGCTGCCAGTGGCGATAAGTCGTGTCTTACCGG
GTTGGACTCAAGACGATAGTTACCGGATAAGGCGCAGCGGTCGGGCTGAACGGGGGGTTCGTGCACACAG
CCCAGCTTGGAGCGAACGACCTACACCGAACTGAGATACCTACAGCGTGAGCTATGAGAAAGCGCCACGC
TTCCCGAAGGGAGAAAGGCGGACAGGTATCCGGTAAGCGGCAGGGTCGGAACAGGAGAGCGCACGAGGGA
GCTTCCAGGGGGAAACGCCTGGTATCTTTATAGTCCTGTCGGGTTTCGCCACCTCTGACTTGAGCGTCGA
TTTTTGTGATGCTCGTCAGGGGGGCGGAGCCTATGGAAAAACGCCAGCAACGCGGCCTTTTTACGGTTCC
TGGCCTTTTGCTGGCCTTTTGCTCACATGTTCTTTCCTGCGTTATCCCCTGATTCTGTGGATAACCGTAT
TACCGCCTTTGAGTGAGCTGATACCGCTCGCCGCAGCCGAACGACCGAGCGCAGCGAGTCAGTGAGCGAG
GAAGCGGAAGAGCGCCTGATGCGGTATTTTCTCCTTACGCATCTGTGCGGTATTTCACACCGCATATGGT
GCACTCTCAGTACAATCTGCTCTGATGCCGCATAGTTAAGCCAGTATACACTCCGCTATCGCTACGTGAC
TGGGTCATGGCTGCGCCCCGACACCCGCCAACACCCGCTGACGCGCCCTGACGGGCTTGTCTGCTCCCGG
CATCCGCTTACAGACAAGCTGTGACCGGCTCCGGGAGCTGCATGTGTCAGAGGTTTTCACCGTCATCACC
GAAACGCGCGAGGCAGGGTGCCTTGATGTGGGCGCCGGCGGTCGAGTGGCGACGGCGCGGCTTGTCCGCG
CCCTGGTAGATTGCCTGGCCGTAGGCCAGCCATTTTTGAGCGGCCAGCGGCCGCGATAGGCCGACGCGAA
GCGGCGGGGCGTAGGGAGCGCAGCGACCGAAGGGTAGGCGCTTTTTGCAGCTCTTCGGCTGTGCGCTGGC
CAGACAGTTATGCACAGGCCAGGCGGGTTTTAAGAGTTTTAATAAGTTTTAAAGAGTTTTAGGCGGAAAA
ATCGCCTTTTTTCTCTTTTATATCAGTCACTTACATGTGTGACCGGTTCCCAATGTACGGCTTTGGGTTC
CCAATGTACGGGTTCCGGTTCCCAATGTACGGCTTTGGGTTCCCAATGTACGTGCTATCCACAGGAAAGA
GAGCTTTTCGACCTTTTTCCCCTGCTAGGGCAATTTGCCCTAGCATCTGCTCCGTACATTAGGAACCGGC
GGATGCTTCGCCCTCGATCAGGTTGCGGTAGCGCATGACTAGGATCGGGCCAGCCTGCCCCGCCTCCTCC
TTCAAATCGTACTCCGGCAGGTCATTTGACCCGATCAGCTTGCGCACGGTGAAACAGAACTTCTTGAACT
CTCCGGCGCTGCCACTGCGTTCGTAGATCGTCTTGAACAACCATCTGGCTTCTGCCTTGCCTGCGGCGCG
GCGTGCCAGGCGGTAGAGAAAACGGCCGATGCCGGGATCGATCAAAAAGTAATCGGGGTGAACCGTCAGC
ACGTCCGGGTTCTTGCCTTCTGTGATCTCGCGGTACATCCAATCAGCTAGCTCGATCTCGATGTACTCCG
GCCGCCCGGTTTCGCTCTTTACGATCTTGTAGCGGCTAATCAAGGCTTCACCCTCGGATACCGTCACCAG
GCGGCCGTTCTTGGCCTTCTTCGTACGCTGCATGGCAACGTGCGTGGTGTTTAACCGAATGCAGGTTTCT
ACCAGGTCGTCTTTCTGCTTTCCGCCATCGGCTCGCCGGCAGAACTTGAGTACGTCCGCAACGTGTGGAC
GGAACACGCGGCCGGGCTTGTCTCCCTTCCCTTCCCGGTATCGGTTCATGGATTCGGTTAGATGGGAAAC
CGCCATCAGTACCAGGTCGTAATCCCACACACTGGCCATGCCGGCCGGCCCTGCGGAAACCTCTACGTGC
CCGTCTGGAAGCTCGTAGCGGATCACCTCGCCAGCTCGTCGGTCACGCTTCGACAGACGGAAAACGGCCA
CGTCCATGATGCTGCGACTATCGCGGGTGCCCACGTCATAGAGCATCGGAACGAAAAAATCTGGTTGCTC
GTCGCCCTTGGGCGGCTTCCTAATCGACGGCGCACCGGCTGCCGGCGGTTGCCGGGATTCTTTGCGGATT
CGATCAGCGGCCGCTTGCCACGATTCACCGGGGCGTGCTTCTGCCTCGATGCGTTGCCGCTGGGCGGCCT
GCGCGGCCTTCAACTTCTCCACCAGGTCATCACCCAGCGCCGCGCCGATTTGTACCGGGCCGGATGGTTT
GCGACCGCTCACGCCGATTCCTCGGGCTTGGGGGTTCCAGTGCCATTGCAGGGCCGGCAGACAACCCAGC
CGCTTACGCCTGGCCAACCGCCCGTTCCTCCACACATGGGGCATTCCACGGCGTCGGTGCCTGGTTGTTC
TTGATTTTCCATGCCGCCTCCTTTAGCCGCTAAAATTCATCTACTCATTTATTCATTTGCTCATTTACTC
TGGTAGCTGCGCGATGTATTCAGATAGCAGCTCGGTAATGGTCTTGCCTTGGCGTACCGCGTACATCTTC
AGCTTGGTGTGATCCTCCGCCGGCAACTGAAAGTTGACCCGCTTCATGGCTGGCGTGTCTGCCAGGCTGG
CCAACGTTGCAGCCTTGCTGCTGCGTGCGCTCGGACGGCCGGCACTTAGCGTGTTTGTGCTTTTGCTCAT
TTTCTCTTTACCTCATTAACTCAAATGAGTTTTGATTTAATTTCAGCGGCCAGCGCCTGGACCTCGCGGG
CAGCGTCGCCCTCGGGTTCTGATTCAAGAACGGTTGTGCCGGCGGCGGCAGTGCCTGGGTAGCTCACGCG
CTGCGTGATACGGGACTCAAGAATGGGCAGCTCGTACCCGGCCAGCGCCTCGGCAACCTCACCGCCGATG
CGCGTGCCTTTGATCGCCCGCGACACGACAAAGGCCGCTTGTAGCCTTCCATCCGTGACCTCAATGCGCT
GCTTAACCAGCTCCACCAGGTCGGCGGTGGCCCATATGTCGTAAGGGCTTGGCTGCACCGGAATCAGCAC
GAAGTCGGCTGCCTTGATCGCGGACACAGCCAAGTCCGCCGCCTGGGGCGCTCCGTCGATCACTACGAAG
TCGCGCCGGCCGATGGCCTTCACGTCGCGGTCAATCGTCGGGCGGTCGATGCCGACAACGGTTAGCGGTT
GATCTTCCCGCACGGCCGCCCAATCGCGGGCACTGCCCTGGGGATCGGAATCGACTAACAGAACATCGGC
CCCGGCGAGTTGCAGGGCGCGGGCTAGATGGGTTGCGATGGTCGTCTTGCCTGACCCGCCTTTCTGGTTA
AGTACAGCGATAACCTTCATGCGTTCCCCTTGCGTATTTGTTTATTTACTCATCGCATCATATACGCAGC
GACCGCATGACGCAAGCTGTTTTACTCAAATACACATCACCTTTTTAGACGGCGGCGCTCGGTTTCTTCA
GCGGCCAAGCTGGCCGGCCAGGCCGCCAGCTTGGCATCAGACAAACCGGCCAGGATTTCATGCAGCCGCA
CGGTTGATACGTGCGCGGGCGGCTCGAACACGTACCCGGCCGCGATCATCTCCGCCTCGATCTCTTCGGT
AATGAAAAACGGTTCGTCCTGGCCGTCCTGGTGCGGTTTCATGCTTGTTCCTCTTGGCGTTCATTCTCGG
CGGCCGCCAGGGCGTCGGCCTCGGTCAATGCGTCCTCACGGAAGGCACCGCGCCGCCTGGCCTCGGTGGG
CGTCACTTCCTCGCTGCGCTCAAGTGCGCGGTACAGGGTCGAGCGATGCACGCCAAGCAGTGCAGCCGCC
TCTTTCACGGTGCGGCCTTCCTGGTCGATCAGCTCGCGGGCGTGCGCGATCTGTGCCGGGGTGAGGGTAG
GGCGGGGGCCAAACTTCACGCCTCGGGCCTTGGCGGCCTCGCGCCCGCTCCGGGTGCGGTCGATGATTAG
GGAACGCTCGAACTCGGCAATGCCGGCGAACACGGTCAACACCATGCGGCCGGCCGGCGTGGTGGTGTCG
GCCCACGGCTCTGCCAGGCTACGCAGGCCCGCGCCGGCCTCCTGGATGCGCTCGGCAATGTCCAGTAGGT
CGCGGGTGCTGCGGGCCAGGCGGTCTAGCCTGGTCACTGTCACAACGTCGCCAGGGCGTAGGTGGTCAAG
CATCCTGGCCAGCTCCGGGCGGTCGCGCCTGGTGCCGGTGATCTTCTCGGAAAACAGCTTGGTGCAGCCG
GCCGCGTGCAGTTCGGCCCGTTGGTTGGTCAAGTCCTGGTCGTCGGTGCTGACGCGGGCATAGCCCAGCA
GGCCAGCGGCGGCGCTCTTGTTCATGGCGTAATGTCTCCGGTTCTAGTCGCAAGTATTCTACTTTATGCG
ACTAAAACACGCGACAAGAAAACGCCAGGAAAAGGGCAGGGCGGCAGCCTGTCGCGTAACTTAGGACTTG
TGCGACATGTCGTTTTCAGAAGAGGGCTGCACTGAACGTCAGAAGCCGACTGCACTATAGCAGCGGAGGG
GTTGGATCAAAGTACTTTAAAGTACTTTAAAGTACTTTAAAGTACTTTGATCCCGAGGGGAACCCTGTGG
TTGGCATGCACATACAAATGGACGAACGGATAAACCTTTTCACGCCCTTTTAAATATCCGATTATTCTAA
TAAACGCTCTTTTCTCTTAGGTTTACCCGCCAATATATCCTGTCAAACACTGATAGTTTAAACTGAAGGC
GGGAAACGACAATCTGATCCAAGCTCAAGCTAAGCTTACCTTGAGACCGTCGACTTATATTCCCCAGAAC
ATCAGGTTAATGGCGTTTTTGATGTCATTTTCGCGGTGGCTGAGATCAGCCACTTCTTCCCCGATAACGG
AAACCGGCACACTGGCCATATCGGTGGTCATCATGCGCCAGCTTTCATCCCCGATATGCACCACCGGGTA
AAGTTCACGGGAGACTTTATCTGACAGCAGACGTGCACTGGCCAGGGGGATCACCATCCGTCGCCCGGGC
GTGTCAATAATATCACTCTGTACATCCACAAACAGACGATAACGGCTCTCTCTTTTATAGGTGTAAACCT
TAAACTGCATTTCACCAGCCCCTGTTCTCGTCAGCAAAAGAGCCGTTCATTTCAATAAACCGGGCGACCT
CAGCCATCCCTTCCTGATTTTCCGCTTTCCAGCGTTCGGCACGCAGACGACGGGCTTCATTCTGCATGGT
TGTGCTTACCAGACCGGAGATATTGACATCATATATGCCTTGAGCAACTGATAGCTGTCGCTGTCAACTG
TCACTGTAATACGCTGCTTCATAGCATACCTCTTTTTGACATACTTCGGGTATACATATCAGTATATATT
CTTATACCGCAAAAATCAGCGCGCAAATACGCATACTGTTATCTGGCTTTTAGTAAGCCGGATCCACGCG
TTTACGCCCCGCCCTGCCACTCATCGCAGTACTGTTGTAATTCATTAAGCATTCTGCCGACATGGAAGCC
ATCACAAACGGCATGATGAACCTGAATCGCCAGCGGCATCAGCACCTTGTCGCCTTGCGTATAATATTTG
CCCATGGTGAAAACGGGGGCGAAGAAGTTGTCCATATTGGCCACGTTTAAATCAAAACTGGTGAAACTCA
CCCAGGGATTGGCTGAGACTAAAAACATATTCTCAATAAACCCTTTAGGGAAATAGGCCAGGTTTTCACC
GTAACACGCCACATCTTGCGAATATATGTGTAGAAACTGCCGGAAATCGTCGTGGTATTCACTCCAGAGC
GATGAAAACGTTTCAGTTTGCTCATGGAAAACGGTGTAACAAGGGTGAACACTATCCCATATCACCAGCT
CACCGTCTTTCATTGCCATACGGAATTCCGGATGAGCATTCATCAGGCGGGCAAGAATGTGAATAAAGGC
CGGATAAAACTTGTGCTTATTTTTCTTTACGGTCTTTAAAAAGGCCGTAATATCCAGCTGAACGGTCTGG
TTATAGGTACATTGAGCAACTGACTGAAATGCCTCAAAATGTTCTTTACGATGCCATTGGGATATATCAA
CGGTGGTATATCCAGTGATTTTTTTCTCCATTTTAGCTTCCTTAGCTCCTGAAAATCTCGACGGATCCTA
ACTCAAAATCCACACATTATACGAGCCGGAAGCATAAAGTGTAAAGCCTGGGGTGCCTAATGCGGCCGCG
GTCTCAGTATCTGCAGGCATGCGACGTCGGGCCCTCTAGAGGATCCCCGGGTACCGCGAATTCAATTCGG
CGTTAATTCAGTACATTAAAAACGTCCGCAATGTGTTATTAAGTTGTCTAAGCGTCAATTTGTTTACACC
ACAATATATCCTGCCACCAGCCAGCCAACAGCTCCCCGACCGGCAGCTCGGCACAAAATCACCACTCGAT
ACAGGCAGCCCATCAGTCCGGGACGGCGTCAGCGGGAGAGCCGTTGTAAGGCGGCAGACTTTGCTCATGT
TACCGATGCTATTCGGAAGAACGGCAACTAAGCTGCCGGGTTTGAAACACGGATGATCTCGCGGAGGGTA
GCATGTTGATTGTAACGATGACAGAGCGTTGCTGCCTGTGATCAATTCGGGCACGAACCCAGTGGACATA
AGCCTGTTCGGTTCGTAAGCTGTAATGCAAGTAGCGTATGCGCTCACGCAACTGGTCCAGAACCTTGACC
GAACGCAGCGGTGGTAACGGCGCAGTGGCGGTTTTCATGGCTTGTTATGACTGTTTTTTTGGGGTACAGT
CTATGCCTCGGGCATCCAAGCAGCAAGCGCGTTACGCCGTGGGTCGATGTTTGATGTTATGGAGCAGCAA
CGATGTTACGCAGCAGGGCAGTCGCCCTAAAACAAAGTTAAACATCATGGGGGAAGCGGTGATCGCCGAA
GTATCGACTCAACTATCAGAGGTAGTTGGCGTCATCGAGCGCCATCTCGAACCGACGTTGCTGGCCGTAC
ATTTGTACGGCTCCGCAGTGGATGGCGGCCTGAAGCCACACAGTGATATTGATTTGCTGGTTACGGTGAC
CGTAAGGCTTGATGAAACAACGCGGCGAGCTTTGATCAACGACCTTTTGGAAACTTCGGCTTCCCCTGGA
GAGAGCGAGATTCTCCGCGCTGTAGAAGTCACCATTGTTGTGCACGACGACATCATTCCGTGGCGTTATC
CAGCTAAGCGCGAACTGCAATTTGGAGAATGGCAGCGCAATGACATTCTTGCAGGTATCTTCGAGCCAGC
CACGATCGACATTGATCTGGCTATCTTGCTGACAAAAGCAAGAGAACATAGCGTTGCCTTGGTAGGTCCA
GCGGCGGAGGAACTCTTTGATCCGGTTCCTGAACAGGATCTATTTGAGGCGCTAAATGAAACCTTAACGC
TATGGAACTCGCCGCCCGACTGGGCTGGCGATGAGCGAAATGTAGTGCTTACGTTGTCCCGCATTTGGTA
CAGCGCAGTAACCGGCAAAATCGCGCCGAAGGATGTCGCTGCCGACTGGGCAATGGAGCGCCTGCCGGCC
CAGTATCAGCCCGTCATACTTGAAGCTAGACAGGCTTATCTTGGACAAGAAGAAGATCGCTTGGCCTCGC
GCGCAGATCAGTTGGAAGAATTTGTCCACTACGTGAAAGGCGAGATCACCAAGGTAGTCGGCAAATAATG
TCTAGCTAGAAATTCGTTCAAGCCGACGCCGCTTCGCGGCGCGGCTTAACTCAAGCGTTAGATGCACTAA
GCACATAATTGCTCACAGCCAAACTATCAGGTCAAGTCTGCTTTTATTATTTTTAAGCGTGCATAATAAG
CCCTACACAAATTGGGAGATATATCATGCATGACCAAAATCCCTTAACGTGAGTTTTCGTTCCACTGAGC
GTCAGACCCCGTAGAAAAGATCAAAGGATCTTCTTGAGATCCTTTTTTTCTGCGCGTAATCTGCTGCTTG
CAAACAAAAAACCACCGCTACC
Features (pLannotate 1.2.2; 18 found; start..end, strand, type, name):
    715..855     -  misc_feature   bom: basis of mobility region from pBR322
    957..996     -  CDS            rop (fragment): Rop protein, which maintains plasmids at low copy number; rop
   1199..1393    -  rep_origin     pVS1 oriV: origin of replication for the Pseudomonas plasmid pVS1 (Heeb et al., 2000)
   1459..2532    -  CDS            pVS1 RepA: replication protein from the Pseudomonas plasmid pVS1 (Heeb et al., 2000)
   2961..3590    -  CDS            pVS1 StaA: stability protein from the Pseudomonas plasmid pVS1 (Heeb et al., 2000)
   4150..4551    -  CDS            Y4CG_SINFN (fragment): Protein inferred from homology: Swiss-Prot protein existence level 3. From Sinorhizobium fredii (strain NBRC 101917 / NGR234).
   4921..4945    -  misc_feature   RB T-DNA repeat: right border repeat from nopaline C58 T-DNA
   5028..5330    -  CDS            ccdB: CCDB_ECOLI - Also known as G, letB, letD. Experimental evidence at protein level: Swiss-Prot protein existence level 1. Toxic component of a type II toxin-antitoxin (TA) system, functioning in plasmid maintainence. Responsible for the post- segregational killing (PSK) of plasmid-free cells, also referred to as a plasmid addiction system. Half-life of over 2 hours. Cell killing by CcdB is accompanied by filamentation, defects in chromosome and plasmid segregation, defects in cell division, formation of anucleate cells, decreased DNA synthesis and plasmid loss. Interferes with the activity of DN
   5335..5493    -  CDS            ccdA (fragment): CCDA_ECO57 - Also known as H, letA. Experimental evidence at protein level: Swiss-Prot protein existence level 1. Antitoxin component of a type II toxin-antitoxin (TA) system which inhibits the post-segregational killing (PSK) of plasmid-free cells, also referred to as a plasmid addiction system. Binds to and blocks the activity of CcdB; will also remove bound CcdB protein from the CcdB-GyrA complex by forming a CcdA-CcdB complex, a process termed rejuvenation. Functions as a transcriptional corepressor for the ccdAB operon, repression also requires CcdB (By similarity). From Escherichia coli
   5650..6331    -  CDS            CmR (fragment): chloramphenicol acetyltransferase confers resistance to chloramphenicol
   6332..6361    -  promoter       cat promoter (fragment): promoter of the E. coli cat gene encoding chloramphenicol acetyltransferase
   6385..6415    -  promoter       lac UV5 promoter: E. coli lac promoter with an "up" mutation
   6474..6496    -  misc_feature   MCS (fragment): pUC18/19 multiple cloning site
   6572..6596    -  misc_feature   LB T-DNA repeat: left border repeat from nopaline C58 T-DNA
   6855..6878    +  promoter       Pc promoter (fragment): intI1 (promoter lies within the coding sequence); class 1 integron promoter
   7054..7110    +  CDS            GmR (fragment): gentamycin acetyltransferase; aacC1; confers resistance to gentamycin
   7121..7908    +  CDS            SmR (fragment): aminoglycoside adenylyltransferase (Murphy, 1985); aadA; confers resistance to spectinomycin and streptomycin
   8154..529     +  rep_origin     ori (across the origin): high-copy-number ColE1/pMB1/pBR322/pUC origin of replication
