[The description below was written by a language model from this plasmid's Addgene catalogue record and pLannotate feature annotations shown in this document.]
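Description:
pVP076 is an empty GreenGate destination vector, an 8.2 kb plant binary plasmid derived from pGGP-AG and intended to receive Golden Gate-assembled modules for later Agrobacterium-mediated delivery. Its backbone carries two replication systems. A high-copy ColE1/pUC-type origin, accompanied by the pBR322 bom region and a remnant of rop, supports propagation in E. coli. The pVS1 oriV with its RepA replication and StaA stability proteins allows maintenance in Agrobacterium. Backbone selection is by spectinomycin through an aadA (SmR) aminoglycoside adenylyltransferase gene. This gene sits downstream of a class 1 integron Pc promoter fragment and a short residual piece of a gentamicin resistance gene.

Between the nopaline-type left and right T-DNA border repeats lies the replaceable counter-selection cassette: a chloramphenicol acetyltransferase gene with its cat promoter, a lac UV5 promoter, a ccdA fragment and the ccdB toxin gene. Because ccdB kills ordinary E. coli strains, the empty vector is kept in a ccdB-tolerant strain under chloramphenicol plus spectinomycin. In a successful GreenGate assembly the cassette is swapped for the assembled insert, so correct clones survive in standard strains and remain resistant to spectinomycin only.

The distinguishing modification is domestication. All Esp3I recognition sites have been removed from the backbone and from the chloramphenicol resistance gene. According to the record, this was done as part of a multiplexing architecture for GreenGate cloning, presumably so that Esp3I can be used as an additional type IIS enzyme alongside the standard GreenGate enzyme. The vector carries no insert, and the feature table annotates no plant promoter, plant selectable marker or reporter within the T-DNA. These are expected to be supplied by the modules assembled into it.
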