Addgene plasmid #222028: pVP076
Purpose: (Empty Backbone) Empty spectinomycin resistant GreenGate destination vector based on pGGP-AG. Domesticated of Esp3I sites in the backbone and chloramphenicol resistance gene.
Depositing lab: Wayne Parrott. Depositing organization: University of Georgia. Publication: MultiGreen: A multiplexing architecture for GreenGate cloning. Pennetti VJ, LaFayette PR, Parrott WA. PLoS One. 2024 Sep 18;19(9):e0306008. doi: 10.1371/journal.pone.0306008. eCollection 2024. PubMed 39292669.
Backbone
  Vector backbone: pGGP-AG
  Vector type: Synthetic Biology ; GreenGate compatible cloning vector
Growth in bacteria
  Bacterial resistance: Chloramphenicol and Spectinomycin, 25 & 50 μg/mL
  Growth temperature: 37°C
  Growth strain: ccdB Survival
  Copy number: High Copy
Gene/Insert
  Gene/Insert name: None
  Mutation: All Esp3i sites domesticated
Terms and licenses: Academic/Nonprofit Terms; Industry Terms
How to cite: pVP076 was a gift from Wayne Parrott (Addgene plasmid # 222028 ; http://n2t.net/addgene:222028 ; RRID:Addgene_222028)
